Addgene plasmid #144026: TFORF2432
Purpose: Lentiviral vector for overexpressing transcription factor ORFs with unique 24-bp barcodes. Barcodes facilitate identification of transcription factors in pooled screens.
Depositing lab: Feng Zhang. Depositing organization: Broad Institute. Publication: A transcription factor atlas of directed differentiation. Joung J, Ma S, Tay T, Geiger-Schuller KR, Kirchgatterer PC, Verdine VK, Guo B, Arias-Garcia MA, Allen WE, Singh A, Kuksenko O, Abudayyeh OO, Gootenberg JS, Fu Z, Macrae RK, Buenrostro JD, Regev A, Zhang F. Cell. 2023 Jan 5;186(1):209-229.e26. doi: 10.1016/j.cell.2022.11.026. PubMed 36608654.
Backbone
  Vector backbone: pLX_TRC317
  Backbone manufacturer: Broad Institute Genetic Perturbation Platform
  Backbone size w/o insert (bp): 8264
  Vector type: Mammalian Expression, Lentiviral
  Selectable markers: Puromycin
Growth in bacteria
  Bacterial resistance: Ampicillin, 100 μg/mL
  Growth temperature: 37°C
  Growth strain: NEB Stable
  Copy number: High Copy
Gene/Insert
  Gene/Insert name: ARID1A
  Species: H. sapiens (human)
  Insert size (bp): 6959
  Entrez Gene: ARID1A (a.k.a. B120, BAF250, BAF250a, BM029, C1orf4, CSS2, ELD, MRD14, OSA1, P270, SMARCF1, hELD, hOSA1)
  Promoter: EF1a
  Cloning method: Unknown
  Sequencing primers: 5′ GGGTGGAGACTGAAGTTAGGCCAG; 3′ CACATAGCGTAAAAGGAGCAACATAG
Terms and licenses: Academic/Nonprofit Terms; Industry Terms: Not Available to Industry
Depositor comments: NM_006015,ENST00000324856 . The transcription factor ORF portion of this plasmid was synthesized by Genewiz. Please test multiple small colonies in case of plasmid recombination. To make this collection available in a timely manner, a portion of this collection was not fully sequenced by Addgene. If an Addgene verified full plasmid sequence is not available, please contact us prior to placing an order to request the full sequence.
How to cite: TFORF2432 was a gift from Feng Zhang (Addgene plasmid # 144026 ; http://n2t.net/addgene:144026 ; RRID:Addgene_144026)
