[The description below was written by a language model from this plasmid's Addgene catalogue record and pLannotate feature annotations shown in this document.]
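Description:
TFORF2432 is a lentiviral mammalian expression plasmid built on the pLX_TRC317 backbone, carrying the human ARID1A open reading frame (also known as BAF250A/SMARCF1, a DNA-binding subunit of SWI/SNF chromatin remodeling complexes). It belongs to a barcoded transcription factor ORF collection. According to the record, each member carries a unique 24-bp barcode so that the overexpressed factor can be identified in pooled screens, although the barcode itself is not annotated in the feature table. The sequenced plasmid is about 15.2 kb. It is propagated in E. coli through a high-copy ColE1/pUC origin with ampicillin resistance, and an f1 origin is also present. The depositor notes that the ORF was synthesized and that the plasmid may recombine, which fits its large size and repeated LTR sequences.

The viral cassette has a third-generation, self-inactivating layout. An RSV promoter drives a truncated HIV-1 5' LTR, followed by the Ψ packaging signal with a gag fragment, the Rev response element for Rev-dependent export of the genomic RNA, and a ΔU3 3' LTR followed by an SV40 polyadenylation signal. Two expression units lie between the LTRs. An SV40 early promoter drives puromycin N-acetyltransferase for selection of transduced cells. Downstream, after a cPPT/CTS element that aids nuclear import of the provirus, a full-length EF-1α promoter drives the roughly 6.9 kb ARID1A coding sequence. A WPRE after the ORF enhances transcript stability and expression. A short U6 promoter fragment lies between the ORF and the WPRE and is probably residual backbone sequence rather than a functional unit. The construct is intended for constitutive ARID1A overexpression in mammalian cells, either individually or in pooled screens such as directed differentiation studies.
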