Features (pLannotate 1.2.2; 31 found; start..end, strand, type, name):
      5..231     +  promoter       RSV promoter: Rous sarcoma virus enhancer/promoter
    232..412     +  LTR            5' LTR (truncated): truncated 5' long terminal repeat (LTR) from HIV-1
    459..584     +  misc_feature   HIV-1 Ψ: packaging signal of human immunodeficiency virus type 1
    568..931     +  CDS            HIV-1 gag (fragment): gag protein from human immunodeficiency virus 1; gag
   1077..1310    +  misc_feature   RRE: The Rev response element (RRE) of HIV-1 allows for Rev-dependent mRNA export from the nucleus to the cytoplasm.
   1687..1713    +  CDS            Rev (fragment): human immunodeficiency virus 1 (HIV-1) Rev protein; rev; enhances nuclear export of unspliced and incompletely spliced viral mRNAs
   1720..1743    +  promoter       SV40 promoter (fragment): SV40 early promoter
   1744..1815    +  promoter       SV40 promoter (fragment): SV40 enhancer and early promoter
   1839..1974    +  rep_origin     SV40 ori: SV40 origin of replication
   2020..2616    +  CDS            PuroR (fragment): puromycin N-acetyltransferase; pac from Streptomyces; confers resistance to puromycin
   2665..2782    +  misc_feature   cPPT/CTS: central polypurine tract and central termination sequence of HIV-1
   2847..2913    +  CDS            small t antigen (fragment): SV40 (simian virus 40) small t antigen
   2920..4098    +  promoter       EF-1α promoter: strong constitutive promoter for human elongation factor EF-1α
   4115..10969   +  CDS            ARID1A (sequence withheld): ARI1A_HUMAN - Also known as BAF250, BAF250A, C1orf4, OSA1, SMARCF1. Experimental evidence at protein level: Swiss-Prot protein existence level 1. Involved in transcriptional activation and repression of select genes by chromatin remodeling (alteration of DNA-nucleosome topology). Component of SWI/SNF chromatin remodeling complexes that carry out key enzymatic activities, changing chromatin structure by altering DNA-histone contacts within a nucleosome in an ATP-dependent manner. Binds DNA non-specifically. Belongs to the neural progenitors- specific chromatin remodeling complex (npBAF complex)
  10985..11038   +  promoter       U6 promoter (fragment): RNA polymerase III promoter for human U6 snRNA
  11080..11668   +  misc_feature   WPRE: woodchuck hepatitis virus posttranscriptional regulatory element
  11719..11738   +  misc_feature   cPPT/CTS (fragment): central polypurine tract and central termination sequence of HIV-1
  11740..11973   +  LTR            3' LTR (ΔU3): self-inactivating 3' long terminal repeat (LTR) from HIV-1
  12051..12172   +  polyA_signal   SV40 poly(A) signal: SV40 polyadenylation signal
  12212..12347   +  rep_origin     SV40 ori: SV40 origin of replication
  12368..12386   -  promoter       T7 promoter: promoter for bacteriophage T7 RNA polymerase
  12394..12549   +  CDS            lacZα (fragment): LacZα fragment of β-galactosidase; lacZ fragment
  12554..12982   +  rep_origin     f1 ori (sequence partly withheld): f1 bacteriophage origin of replication; arrow indicates direction of (+) strand synthesis
  13035..13139   +  promoter       AmpR promoter: bla
  13140..14000   +  CDS            AmpR: β-lactamase; bla; confers resistance to ampicillin, carbenicillin, and related antibiotics
  14171..14759   +  rep_origin     ori: high-copy-number ColE1/pMB1/pBR322/pUC origin of replication
  14942..15034   +  CDS            lacI (fragment): lac repressor; lacI; The lac repressor binds to the lac operator to inhibit transcription in E. coli. This inhibition can be relieved by adding lactose or isopropyl-β-D-thiogalactopyranoside (IPTG).
  15047..15068   +  protein_bind   CAP binding site: CAP binding activates transcription in the presence of cAMP. E. coli catabolite activator protein
  15083..15113   +  promoter       lac promoter: promoter for the E. coli lac operon
  15117..15139   +  protein_bind   lac operator (fragment): The lac repressor binds to the lac operator to inhibit transcription in E. coli. This inhibition can be relieved by adding lactose or isopropyl-β-D-thiogalactopyranoside (IPTG). lac repressor encoded by lacI
  15182..15200   +  promoter       T3 promoter: promoter for bacteriophage T3 RNA polymerase
>Addgene plasmid #144026 | TFORF2432 | addgene full sequence | sequence record 400547 | Addgene NGS Result
TTAATGTAGTCTTATGCAATACTCTTGTAGTCTTGCAACATGGTAACGATGAGTTAGCAACATGCCTTAC
AAGGAGAGAAAAAGCACCGTGCATGCCGATTGGTGGAAGTAAGGTGGTACGATCGTGCCTTATTAGGAAG
GCAACAGACGGGTCTGACATGGATTGGACGAACCACTGAATTGCCGCATTGCAGAGATATTGTATTTAAG
TGCCTAGCTCGATACATAAACGGGTCTCTCTGGTTAGACCAGATCTGAGCCTGGGAGCTCTCTGGCTAAC
TAGGGAACCCACTGCTTAAGCCTCAATAAAGCTTGCCTTGAGTGCTTCAAGTAGTGTGTGCCCGTCTGTT
GTGTGACTCTGGTAACTAGAGATCCCTCAGACCCTTTTAGTCAGTGTGGAAAATCTCTAGCAGTGGCGCC
CGAACAGGGACTTGAAAGCGAAAGGGAAACCAGAGGAGCTCTCTCGACGCAGGACTCGGCTTGCTGAAGC
GCGCACGGCAAGAGGCGAGGGGCGGCGACTGGTGAGTACGCCAAAAATTTTGACTAGCGGAGGCTAGAAG
GAGAGAGATGGGTGCGAGAGCGTCAGTATTAAGCGGGGGAGAATTAGATCGCGATGGGAAAAAATTCGGT
TAAGGCCAGGGGGAAAGAAAAAATATAAATTAAAACATATAGTATGGGCAAGCAGGGAGCTAGAACGATT
CGCAGTTAATCCTGGCCTGTTAGAAACATCAGAAGGCTGTAGACAAATACTGGGACAGCTACAACCATCC
CTTCAGACAGGATCAGAAGAACTTAGATCATTATATAATACAGTAGCAACCCTCTATTGTGTGCATCAAA
GGATAGAGATAAAAGACACCAAGGAAGCTTTAGACAAGATAGAGGAAGAGCAAAACAAAAGTAAGACCAC
CGCACAGCAAGCGGCCGCTGATCTTCAGACCTGGAGGAGGAGATATGAGGGACAATTGGAGAAGTGAATT
ATATAAATATAAAGTAGTAAAAATTGAACCATTAGGAGTAGCACCCACCAAGGCAAAGAGAAGAGTGGTG
CAGAGAGAAAAAAGAGCAGTGGGAATAGGAGCTTTGTTCCTTGGGTTCTTGGGAGCAGCAGGAAGCACTA
TGGGCGCAGCGTCAATGACGCTGACGGTACAGGCCAGACAATTATTGTCTGGTATAGTGCAGCAGCAGAA
CAATTTGCTGAGGGCTATTGAGGCGCAACAGCATCTGTTGCAACTCACAGTCTGGGGCATCAAGCAGCTC
CAGGCAAGAATCCTGGCTGTGGAAAGATACCTAAAGGATCAACAGCTCCTGGGGATTTGGGGTTGCTCTG
GAAAACTCATTTGCACCACTGCTGTGCCTTGGAATGCTAGTTGGAGTAATAAATCTCTGGAACAGATTTG
GAATCACACGACCTGGATGGAGTGGGACAGAGAAATTAACAATTACACAAGCTTAATACACTCCTTAATT
GAAGAATCGCAAAACCAGCAAGAAAAGAATGAACAAGAATTATTGGAATTAGATAAATGGGCAAGTTTGT
GGAATTGGTTTAACATAACAAATTGGCTGTGGTATATAAAATTATTCATAATGATAGTAGGAGGCTTGGT
AGGTTTAAGAATAGTTTTTGCTGTACTTTCTATAGTGAATAGAGTTAGGCAGGGATATTCACCATTATCG
TTTCAGACCCACCTCCCAACCCCGAGGGGACCCATGCATTGCATCTCAATTAGTCAGCAACCAGGTGTGG
AAAGTCCCCAGGCTCCCCAGCAGGCAGAAGTATGCAAAGCATGCGTCTCAATTAGTCAGCAACCATAGTC
CCGCCCCTAACTCCGCCCATCCCGCCCCTAACTCCGCCCAGTTCCGCCCATTCTCCGCCCCATGGCTGAC
TAATTTTTTTTATTTATGCAGAGGCCGAGGCCGCCTCGGCCTCTGAGCTATTCCAGAAGTAGTGAGGAGG
CTTTTTTGGAGGCCTAGGCTTTTGCAAAAAGCTTTCTAGAGGTACCACCGGAGCTTACCATGACCGAGTA
CAAGCCCACGGTGCGCCTCGCCACCCGCGACGACGTCCCCAGGGCCGTACGCACCCTCGCCGCCGCGTTC
GCCGACTACCCCGCCACGCGCCACACCGTCGATCCGGACCGCCACATCGAGCGGGTCACCGAGCTGCAAG
AACTCTTCCTCACGCGCGTCGGGCTCGACATCGGCAAGGTGTGGGTCGCGGACGACGGCGCCGCCGTGGC
GGTCTGGACCACGCCGGAGAGCGTCGAAGCGGGGGCGGTGTTCGCCGAGATCGGCCCGCGCATGGCCGAG
TTGAGCGGTTCCCGGCTGGCCGCGCAGCAACAGATGGAAGGCCTCCTGGCGCCGCACCGGCCCAAGGAGC
CCGCGTGGTTCCTGGCCACCGTCGGCGTCTCGCCCGACCACCAGGGCAAGGGTCTGGGCAGCGCCGTCGT
GCTCCCCGGAGTGGAGGCGGCCGAGCGCGCCGGGGTGCCCGCCTTCCTGGAGACCTCCGCGCCCCGCAAC
CTCCCCTTCTACGAGCGGCTCGGCTTCACCGTCACCGCCGACGTCGAGGTGCCCGAAGGACCGCGCACCT
GGTGCATGACCCGCAAGCCCGGTGCCAGTTAACGAATTCTAGATCTTGAGACAAATGGCAGTATTCATCC
ACAATTTTAAAAGAAAAGGGGGGATTGGGGGGTACAGTGCAGGGGAAAGAATAGTAGACATAATAGCAAC
AGACATACAAACTAAAGAATTACAAAAACAAATTACAAAAATTCAAAATTTTCGGGTTTATTACAGGGAC
AGCAGAGATCCACTTTGGCGCCGGCTCGAGGCCTGCAGGTGCAAAGATGGATAAAGTTTTAAACAGAGAG
GAATCTTTGCAGCTAATGGACCTTCTAGGTCTTGAAAGGAGTGGGAATTGGCTCCGGTGCCCGTCAGTGG
GCAGAGCGCACATCGCCCACAGTCCCCGAGAAGTTGGGGGGAGGGGTCGGCAATTGAACCGGTGCCTAGA
GAAGGTGGCGCGGGGTAAACTGGGAAAGTGATGTCGTGTACTGGCTCCGCCTTTTTCCCGAGGGTGGGGG
AGAACCGTATATAAGTGCAGTAGTCGCCGTGAACGTTCTTTTTCGCAACGGGTTTGCCGCCAGAACACAG
GTAAGTGCCGTGTGTGGTTCCCGCGGGCCTGGCCTCTTTACGGGTTATGGCCCTTGCGTGCCTTGAATTA
CTTCCACCTGGCTGCAGTACGTGATTCTTGATCCCGAGCTTCGGGTTGGAAGTGGGTGGGAGAGTTCGAG
GCCTTGCGCTTAAGGAGCCCCTTCGCCTCGTGCTTGAGTTGAGGCCTGGCCTGGGCGCTGGGGCCGCCGC
GTGCGAATCTGGTGGCACCTTCGCGCCTGTCTCGCTGCTTTCGATAAGTCTCTAGCCATTTAAAATTTTT
GATGACCTGCTGCGACGCTTTTTTTCTGGCAAGATAGTCTTGTAAATGCGGGCCAAGATCTGCACACTGG
TATTTCGGTTTTTGGGGCCGCGGGCGGCGACGGGGCCCGTGCGTCCCAGCGCACATGTTCGGCGAGGCGG
GGCCTGCGAGCGCGGCCACCGAGAATCGGACGGGGGTAGTCTCAAGCTGGCCGGCCTGCTCTGGTGCCTG
GCCTCGCGCCGCCGTGTATCGCCCCGCCCTGGGCGGCAAGGCTGGCCCGGTCGGCACCAGTTGCGTGAGC
GGAAAGATGGCCGCTTCCCGGCCCTGCTGCAGGGAGCTCAAAATGGAGGACGCGGCGCTCGGGAGAGCGG
GCGGGTGAGTCACCCACACAAAGGAAAAGGGCCTTTCCGTCCTCAGCCGTCGCTTCATGTGACTCCACGG
AGTACCGGGCGCCGTCCAGGCACCTCGATTAGTTCTCGAGCTTTTGGAGTACGTCGTCTTTAGGTTGGGG
GGAGGGGTTTTATGCGATGGAGTTTCCCCACACTGAGTGGGTGGAGACTGAAGTTAGGCCAGCTTGGCAC
TTGATGTAATTCTCCTTGGAATTTGCCCTTTTTGAGTTTGGATCTTGGTTCATTCTCAAGCCTCAGACAG
TGGTTCAAAGTTTTTTTCTTCCATTTCAGGTGTCGTGAGGCTAGCACCGCCACC
[6855 nt withheld, positions 4115-10969]
TAGTAATGAACTAGTCCGTAACTTGAAAGTATTTCGATTTCTTGGCTTTATATATCTTGTGGAAAGGACG
ACCGCCGGAATACGGGAGGGTCTAAACGCGTTAAGTCGACAATCAACCTCTGGATTACAAAATTTGTGAA
AGATTGACTGGTATTCTTAACTATGTTGCTCCTTTTACGCTATGTGGATACGCTGCTTTAATGCCTTTGT
ATCATGCTATTGCTTCCCGTATGGCTTTCATTTTCTCCTCCTTGTATAAATCCTGGTTGCTGTCTCTTTA
TGAGGAGTTGTGGCCCGTTGTCAGGCAACGTGGCGTGGTGTGCACTGTGTTTGCTGACGCAACCCCCACT
GGTTGGGGCATTGCCACCACCTGTCAGCTCCTTTCCGGGACTTTCGCTTTCCCCCTCCCTATTGCCACGG
CGGAACTCATCGCCGCCTGCCTTGCCCGCTGCTGGACAGGGGCTCGGCTGTTGGGCACTGACAATTCCGT
GGTGTTGTCGGGGAAATCATCGTCCTTTCCTTGGCTGCTCGCCTGTGTTGCCACCTGGATTCTGCGCGGG
ACGTCCTTCTGCTACGTCCCTTCGGCCCTCAATCCAGCGGACCTTCCTTCCCGCGGCCTGCTGCCGGCTC
TGCGGCCTCTTCCGCGTCTTCGCCTTCGCCCTCAGACGAGTCGGATCTCCCTTTGGGCCGCCTCCCCGCG
TCGACTTTAAGACCAATGACTTACAAGGCAGCTGTAGATCTTAGCCACTTTTTAAAAGAAAAGGGGGGAC
TGGAAGGGCTAATTCACTCCCAACGAAGACAAGATCTGCTTTTTGCTTGTACTGGGTCTCTCTGGTTAGA
CCAGATCTGAGCCTGGGAGCTCTCTGGCTAACTAGGGAACCCACTGCTTAAGCCTCAATAAAGCTTGCCT
TGAGTGCTTCAAGTAGTGTGTGCCCGTCTGTTGTGTGACTCTGGTAACTAGAGATCCCTCAGACCCTTTT
AGTCAGTGTGGAAAATCTCTAGCAGTACGTATAGTAGTTCATGTCATCTTATTATTCAGTATTTATAACT
TGCAAAGAAATGAATATCAGAGAGTGAGAGGAACTTGTTTATTGCAGCTTATAATGGTTACAAATAAAGC
AATAGCATCACAAATTTCACAAATAAAGCATTTTTTTCACTGCATTCTAGTTGTGGTTTGTCCAAACTCA
TCAATGTATCTTATCATGTCTGGCTCTAGCTATCCCGCCCCTAACTCCGCCCATCCCGCCCCTAACTCCG
CCCAGTTCCGCCCATTCTCCGCCCCATGGCTGACTAATTTTTTTTATTTATGCAGAGGCCGAGGCCGCCT
CGGCCTCTGAGCTATTCCAGAAGTAGTGAGGAGGCTTTTTTGGAGGCCTAGGGACGTACCCAATTCGCCC
TATAGTGAGTCGTATTACGCGCGCTCACTGGCCGTCGTTTTACAACGTCGTGACTGGGAAAACCCTGGCG
TTACCCAACTTAATCGCCTTGCAGCACATCCCCCTTTCGCCAGCTGGCGTAATAGCGAAGAGGCCCGCAC
CGATCGCCCTTCCCAACAGTTGCGCAGCCTGAATGGCGAATGGG
[124 nt withheld, positions 12554-12677]
C
[91 nt withheld, positions 12679-12769]
A
[49 nt withheld, positions 12771-12819]
CCTTTGACGTTGGAGTCCACGTTCTTT
[37 nt withheld, positions 12847-12883]
ACCCTATCTCGGTCTATTCTTTTGATTTATAAGGGATTTTGCCGATTTCGGCCTATTGGTTAAAAAATGA
GCTGATTTAACAAAAATTTAACGCGAATTTTAACAAAATATTAACGCTTACAATTTAGGTGGCACTTTTC
GGGGAAATGTGCGCGGAACCCCTATTTGTTTATTTTTCTAAATACATTCAAATATGTATCCGCTCATGAG
ACAATAACCCTGATAAATGCTTCAATAATATTGAAAAAGGAAGAGTATGAGTATTCAACATTTCCGTGTC
GCCCTTATTCCCTTTTTTGCGGCATTTTGCCTTCCTGTTTTTGCTCACCCAGAAACGCTGGTGAAAGTAA
AAGATGCTGAAGATCAGTTGGGTGCACGAGTGGGTTACATCGAACTGGATCTCAACAGCGGTAAGATCCT
TGAGAGTTTTCGCCCCGAAGAACGTTTTCCAATGATGAGCACTTTTAAAGTTCTGCTATGTGGCGCGGTA
TTATCCCGTATTGACGCCGGGCAAGAGCAACTCGGTCGCCGCATACACTATTCTCAGAATGACTTGGTTG
AGTACTCACCAGTCACAGAAAAGCATCTTACGGATGGCATGACAGTAAGAGAATTATGCAGTGCTGCCAT
AACCATGAGTGATAACACTGCGGCCAACTTACTTCTGACAACGATCGGAGGACCGAAGGAGCTAACCGCT
TTTTTGCACAACATGGGGGATCATGTAACTCGCCTTGATCGTTGGGAACCGGAGCTGAATGAAGCCATAC
CAAACGACGAGCGTGACACCACGATGCCTGTAGCAATGGCAACAACGTTGCGCAAACTATTAACTGGCGA
ACTACTTACTCTAGCTTCCCGGCAACAATTAATAGACTGGATGGAGGCGGATAAAGTTGCAGGACCACTT
CTGCGCTCGGCCCTTCCGGCTGGCTGGTTTATTGCTGATAAATCTGGAGCCGGTGAGCGTGGGTCTCGCG
GTATCATTGCAGCACTGGGGCCAGATGGTAAGCCCTCCCGTATCGTAGTTATCTACACGACGGGGAGTCA
GGCAACTATGGATGAACGAAATAGACAGATCGCTGAGATAGGTGCCTCACTGATTAAGCATTGGTAACTG
TCAGACCAAGTTTACTCATATATACTTTAGATTGATTTAAAACTTCATTTTTAATTTAAAAGGATCTAGG
TGAAGATCCTTTTTGATAATCTCATGACCAAAATCCCTTAACGTGAGTTTTCGTTCCACTGAGCGTCAGA
CCCCGTAGAAAAGATCAAAGGATCTTCTTGAGATCCTTTTTTTCTGCGCGTAATCTGCTGCTTGCAAACA
AAAAAACCACCGCTACCAGCGGTGGTTTGTTTGCCGGATCAAGAGCTACCAACTCTTTTTCCGAAGGTAA
CTGGCTTCAGCAGAGCGCAGATACCAAATACTGTTCTTCTAGTGTAGCCGTAGTTAGGCCACCACTTCAA
GAACTCTGTAGCACCGCCTACATACCTCGCTCTGCTAATCCTGTTACCAGTGGCTGCTGCCAGTGGCGAT
AAGTCGTGTCTTACCGGGTTGGACTCAAGACGATAGTTACCGGATAAGGCGCAGCGGTCGGGCTGAACGG
GGGGTTCGTGCACACAGCCCAGCTTGGAGCGAACGACCTACACCGAACTGAGATACCTACAGCGTGAGCT
ATGAGAAAGCGCCACGCTTCCCGAAGGGAGAAAGGCGGACAGGTATCCGGTAAGCGGCAGGGTCGGAACA
GGAGAGCGCACGAGGGAGCTTCCAGGGGGAAACGCCTGGTATCTTTATAGTCCTGTCGGGTTTCGCCACC
TCTGACTTGAGCGTCGATTTTTGTGATGCTCGTCAGGGGGGCGGAGCCTATGGAAAAACGCCAGCAACGC
GGCCTTTTTACGGTTCCTGGCCTTTTGCTGGCCTTTTGCTCACATGTTCTTTCCTGCGTTATCCCCTGAT
TCTGTGGATAACCGTATTACCGCCTTTGAGTGAGCTGATACCGCTCGCCGCAGCCGAACGACCGAGCGCA
GCGAGTCAGTGAGCGAGGAAGCGGAAGAGCGCCCAATACGCAAACCGCCTCTCCCCGCGCGTTGGCCGAT
TCATTAATGCAGCTGGCACGACAGGTTTCCCGACTGGAAAGCGGGCAGTGAGCGCAACGCAATTAATGTG
AGTTAGCTCACTCATTAGGCACCCCAGGCTTTACACTTTATGCTTCCGGCTCGTATGTTGTGTGGAATTG
TGAGCGGATAACAATTTCACACAGGAAACAGCTATGACCATGATTACGCCAAGCGCGCAATTAACCCTCA
CTAAAGGGAACAAAAGCTGGAGCTGCAAGC
