>Addgene plasmid #144026 | TFORF2432 | depositor partial sequence | sequence record 284202 | Insert
ACCGCCACC
[6855 nt withheld, positions 10-6864]
TAGTAATGAACTAGTCCGTAACTTGAAAGTATTTCGATTTCTTGGCTTTATATATCTTGTGGAAAGGACG
ACCGCCGGAATACGGGAGGGTCTAA
