>Addgene plasmid #144026 | TFORF2432 | depositor partial sequence | sequence record 284203 | Barcode
CCGCCGGAATACGGGAGGGTCTAA
